Addgene plasmid #148170: pGex-CS-DmCup_296-425-Y327AL332A-GB1_Z
Purpose: Bacterial Expression of DmCup_296-425-Y327AL332A
Depositing lab: Elisa Izaurralde. Depositing organization: Max Planck Institute for Developmental Biology. Publication: 4E-BPs require non-canonical 4E-binding motifs and a lateral surface of eIF4E to repress translation. Igreja C, Peter D, Weiler C, Izaurralde E. Nat Commun. 2014 Sep 2;5:4790. doi: 10.1038/ncomms5790. PubMed 25179781.
Backbone
  Vector backbone: Unknown
  Vector type: Bacterial Expression
Growth in bacteria
  Bacterial resistance: Ampicillin, 100 μg/mL
  Growth temperature: 37°C
  Growth strain: DH5alpha
  Copy number: Low Copy
Gene/Insert
  Gene/Insert name: DmCup_296-425-Y327AL332A
  Species: D. melanogaster (fly)
  Entrez Gene: cup (a.k.a. Dmel_CG11181, CG11181, CUP, Cup, DmCup, Dmel\CG11181, fs(1)cup, fs(2)cup, i239)
  Cloning method: Unknown
Terms and licenses: Academic/Nonprofit Terms; Industry Terms: Not Available to Industry
Depositor comments: ATTENTION: new reference, that is NOT the same reference as our full length clone has. NCBI:NM_078769.3 (length AA 1117) Plasmids from this collection were made available to the research community and donated after the lab closed. Please note that the sequence provided by the depositing laboratory may be theoretical/predicted or based on Sanger sequencing results. There may be discrepancies between sequencing results obtained by Addgene and the depositor sequence. If an Addgene verified sequence is not available, please contact before placing your order to request that our lab fully sequence the plasmid.
How to cite: pGex-CS-DmCup_296-425-Y327AL332A-GB1_Z was a gift from Elisa Izaurralde (Addgene plasmid # 148170 ; http://n2t.net/addgene:148170 ; RRID:Addgene_148170)
