[The description below was written by a language model from this plasmid's Addgene catalogue record and pLannotate feature annotations shown in this document.]
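Description:
pGex-CS-DmCup_296-425-Y327AL332A-GB1_Z is a 5.5 kb bacterial expression plasmid for producing a fragment of the Drosophila melanogaster Cup protein in E. coli. The catalogue lists the backbone as unknown, but the name and annotated features fit a pGEX-type architecture. These include a ColE1/pMB1-family origin with pBR322 bom remnants, a β-lactamase gene with its own promoter for ampicillin selection, and a lacI gene driven by the lacIq promoter that supplies repressor from the plasmid. A lac promoter/operator with a lacZα fragment is also present as a backbone relic. The record describes the plasmid as low copy, while the automated annotation labels the origin generically and detects only a short rop fragment.

The expression cassette is driven by the hybrid tac promoter followed by a lac operator, so transcription is repressed by LacI and induced with IPTG. The annotated open reading frame begins with Schistosoma japonicum glutathione S-transferase. This is followed by a short segment matched to a TEV-cleavage-containing composite tag, which most likely represents a protease site for removing GST, although the record does not say so explicitly. Next come Cup residues 296–425 and a C-terminal GB1 domain from streptococcal protein G, which serves as a solubility-enhancing partner. The insert carries the Y327A and L332A substitutions, and the depositor notes that numbering follows a 1117-residue reference that differs from the one used for their full-length clone.

Cup is an eIF4E-binding translational repressor. The associated study examined canonical and non-canonical 4E-binding motifs, so this double mutant was presumably made to disrupt an eIF4E-binding motif in recombinant protein binding assays, but the record does not state the mutations' role. The depositor sequence may be theoretical rather than fully verified.
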