Features (pLannotate 1.2.2; 19 found; start..end, strand, type, name):
    183..211     +  promoter       tac promoter: strong E. coli promoter; hybrid between the trp and lac UV5 promoters
    219..235     +  protein_bind   lac operator: The lac repressor binds to the lac operator to inhibit transcription in E. coli. This inhibition can be relieved by adding lactose or isopropyl-β-D-thiogalactopyranoside (IPTG). lac repressor encoded by lacI
    258..903     +  CDS            GST (fragment): glutathione S-transferase from Schistosoma japonicum
    905..925     +  CDS            capTEV™ (fragment): composite tag for in vivo biotinylation, TEV protease cleavage, and 6xHis tagging
    936..1331    +  CDS            cup (fragment): CUP_DROME - Also known as fs(2)cup. Experimental evidence at protein level: Swiss-Prot protein existence level 1. Adapter protein that plays a central role in localization of transcripts in the oocyte and in young embryos (PubMed:9118812). Maintains RNA targets in a repressed state by promoting their deadenylation and protects deadenylated mRNAs from further degradation (PubMed:21937713). Binds to and recruits eIF-4E to the 3'-UTR of some mRNA targets which prevents interaction between eIF4E1 and eIF4G (PubMed:14685270, PubMed:15465908, PubMed:21081899). This may contribute to translational re
   1332..1489    +  CDS            GB1 (fragment): B1 domain of Streptococcal protein G effective as a solubilizing fusion partner (Cheng and Patel, 2004)
   1522..1561    +  CDS            rop (fragment): Rop protein, which maintains plasmids at low copy number; rop
   1663..1703    +  misc_feature   bom (fragment): basis of mobility region from pBR322
   1808..1912    +  promoter       AmpR promoter: bla
   1913..2773    +  CDS            AmpR: β-lactamase; bla; confers resistance to ampicillin, carbenicillin, and related antibiotics
   2944..3532    +  rep_origin     ori: high-copy-number ColE1/pMB1/pBR322/pUC origin of replication
   3718..3769    -  misc_feature   bom (fragment): basis of mobility region from pBR322
   3776..3853    +  promoter       lacIq promoter: lacI (mutant); In the lacIq allele, a single base change in the promoter boosts expression of the lacI gene about 10-fold.
   3854..4936    +  CDS            lacI: lac repressor; lacI; The lac repressor binds to the lac operator to inhibit transcription in E. coli. This inhibition can be relieved by adding lactose or isopropyl-β-D-thiogalactopyranoside (IPTG).
   4949..4970    +  protein_bind   CAP binding site: CAP binding activates transcription in the presence of cAMP. E. coli catabolite activator protein
   4985..5015    +  promoter       lac promoter: promoter for the E. coli lac operon
   5023..5039    +  protein_bind   lac operator: The lac repressor binds to the lac operator to inhibit transcription in E. coli. This inhibition can be relieved by adding lactose or isopropyl-β-D-thiogalactopyranoside (IPTG). lac repressor encoded by lacI
   5059..5232    +  CDS            lacZα: LacZα fragment of β-galactosidase; lacZ fragment
   5496..107     -  CDS            yciV (fragment) (across the origin): RNAAM_ECOLI - Also known as trpH From Escherichia coli (strain K12).
>Addgene plasmid #148170 | pGex-CS-DmCup_296-425-Y327AL332A-GB1_Z | depositor full sequence | sequence record 290618 | Full Sequence
AGCTTATCGACTGCACGGTGCACCAATGCTTCTGGCGTCAGGCAGCCATCGGAAGCTGTGGTATGGCTGT
GCAGGTCGTAAATCACTGCATAATTCGTGTCGCTCAAGGCGCACTCCCGTTCTGGATAATGTTTTTTGCG
CCGACATCATAACGGTTCTGGCAAATATTCTGAAATGAGCTGTTGACAATTAATCATCGGCTCGTATAAT
GTGTGGAATTGTGAGCGGATAACAATTTCACACAGGAAACAGTATTCATGTCCCCTATACTAGGTTATTG
GAAAATTAAGGGCCTTGTGCAACCCACTCGACTTCTTTTGGAATATCTTGAAGAAAAATATGAAGAGCAT
TTGTATGAGCGCGATGAAGGTGATAAATGGCGAAACAAAAAGTTTGAATTGGGTTTGGAGTTTCCCAATC
TTCCTTATTATATTGATGGTGATGTTAAATTAACACAGTCTATGGCCATCATACGTTATATAGCTGACAA
GCACAACATGTTGGGTGGTTGTCCAAAAGAGCGTGCAGAGATTTCAATGCTTGAAGGAGCGGTTTTGGAT
ATTAGATACGGTGTTTCGAGAATTGCATATAGTAAAGACTTTGAAACTCTCAAAGTTGATTTTCTTAGCA
AGCTACCTGAAATGCTGAAAATGTTCGAAGATCGTTTATGTCATAAAACATATTTAAATGGTGATCATGT
AACCCATCCTGACTTCATGTTGTATGACGCTCTTGATGTTGTTTTATACATGGACCCAATGTGCCTGGAT
GCGTTCCCAAAATTAGTTTGTTTTAAAAAACGTATTGAAGCTATCCCACAAATTGATAAGTACTTGAAAT
CCAGCAAGTATATAGCATGGCCTTTGCAGGGCTGGCAAGCCACGTTTGGTGGTGGCGACCATCTCGAGAA
TCTTTATTTTCAGGGCGCCATGGGCAGCACAGGCATTCACAAGCCAGGAAGTCTGCGAGCACCCAAGGCT
GTTCGTCCTACTACTGCTCCGGTGGTCAGCAGCAAGCCGGTCAAGAGCGCTACCCGCTCCCGCGCGATGG
ACATTCGCAACGGGATGTTCAATGCCCTGATGCACAGGTCCAAGGAGAGCTTTGTGATGCCTCGCATCGC
CACCTGCGACGACATTGAGTTGGAGGGAAGGCTTCGCCGCATGAATATTTGGCGCACCTCGGACGGCACA
AGATTCCGGACCCGCTCCACCACAGCTAACTTAAACATGAACAACAACAACAACAATGAGTGCATGCCTG
CCTTCTTCAAAAACAAAAATAAGCCGAACCTAATCAGTGACGAGTCCATCATCCAGAGCCAACCGATGCA
GTACAAACTTATCCTGAACGGTAAAACCCTGAAAGGTGAAACCACCACCGAAGCTGTTGACGCTGCTACC
GCGGAAAAAGTTTTCAAACAGTACGCTAACGACAACGGTGTTGACGGTGAATGGACCTACGACGACGCTA
CCAAAACCTACACCGTAACGGAATAAGAATTCATCGTGACTGACTGACGATCTGCCTCGCGCGTTTCGGT
GATGACGGTGAAAACCTCTGACACATGCAGCTCCCGGAGACGGTCACAGCTTGTCTGTAAGCGGATGCCG
GGAGCAGACAAGCCCGTCAGGGCGCGTCAGCGGGTGTTGGCGGGTGTCGGGGCGCAGCCATGACCCAGTC
ACGTAGCGATAGCGGAGTGTATAATTCTTGAAGACGAAAGGGCCTCGTGATACGCCTATTTTTATAGGTT
AATGTCATGATAATAATGGTTTCTTAGACGTCAGGTGGCACTTTTCGGGGAAATGTGCGCGGAACCCCTA
TTTGTTTATTTTTCTAAATACATTCAAATATGTATCCGCTCATGAGACAATAACCCTGATAAATGCTTCA
ATAATATTGAAAAAGGAAGAGTATGAGTATTCAACATTTCCGTGTCGCCCTTATTCCCTTTTTTGCGGCA
TTTTGCCTTCCTGTTTTTGCTCACCCAGAAACGCTGGTGAAAGTAAAAGATGCTGAAGATCAGTTGGGTG
CACGAGTGGGTTACATCGAACTGGATCTCAACAGCGGTAAGATCCTTGAGAGTTTTCGCCCCGAAGAACG
TTTTCCAATGATGAGCACTTTTAAAGTTCTGCTATGTGGCGCGGTATTATCCCGTGTTGACGCCGGGCAA
GAGCAACTCGGTCGCCGCATACACTATTCTCAGAATGACTTGGTTGAGTACTCACCAGTCACAGAAAAGC
ATCTTACGGATGGCATGACAGTAAGAGAATTATGCAGTGCTGCCATAACCATGAGTGATAACACTGCGGC
CAACTTACTTCTGACAACGATCGGAGGACCGAAGGAGCTAACCGCTTTTTTGCACAACATGGGGGATCAT
GTAACTCGCCTTGATCGTTGGGAACCGGAGCTGAATGAAGCCATACCAAACGACGAGCGTGACACCACGA
TGCCTGCAGCAATGGCAACAACGTTGCGCAAACTATTAACTGGCGAACTACTTACTCTAGCTTCCCGGCA
ACAATTAATAGACTGGATGGAGGCGGATAAAGTTGCAGGACCACTTCTGCGCTCGGCCCTTCCGGCTGGC
TGGTTTATTGCTGATAAATCTGGAGCCGGTGAGCGTGGGTCTCGCGGTATCATTGCAGCACTGGGGCCAG
ATGGTAAGCCCTCCCGTATCGTAGTTATCTACACGACGGGGAGTCAGGCAACTATGGATGAACGAAATAG
ACAGATCGCTGAGATAGGTGCCTCACTGATTAAGCATTGGTAACTGTCAGACCAAGTTTACTCATATATA
CTTTAGATTGATTTAAAACTTCATTTTTAATTTAAAAGGATCTAGGTGAAGATCCTTTTTGATAATCTCA
TGACCAAAATCCCTTAACGTGAGTTTTCGTTCCACTGAGCGTCAGACCCCGTAGAAAAGATCAAAGGATC
TTCTTGAGATCCTTTTTTTCTGCGCGTAATCTGCTGCTTGCAAACAAAAAAACCACCGCTACCAGCGGTG
GTTTGTTTGCCGGATCAAGAGCTACCAACTCTTTTTCCGAAGGTAACTGGCTTCAGCAGAGCGCAGATAC
CAAATACTGTCCTTCTAGTGTAGCCGTAGTTAGGCCACCACTTCAAGAACTCTGTAGCACCGCCTACATA
CCTCGCTCTGCTAATCCTGTTACCAGTGGCTGCTGCCAGTGGCGATAAGTCGTGTCTTACCGGGTTGGAC
TCAAGACGATAGTTACCGGATAAGGCGCAGCGGTCGGGCTGAACGGGGGGTTCGTGCACACAGCCCAGCT
TGGAGCGAACGACCTACACCGAACTGAGATACCTACAGCGTGAGCTATGAGAAAGCGCCACGCTTCCCGA
AGGGAGAAAGGCGGACAGGTATCCGGTAAGCGGCAGGGTCGGAACAGGAGAGCGCACGAGGGAGCTTCCA
GGGGGAAACGCCTGGTATCTTTATAGTCCTGTCGGGTTTCGCCACCTCTGACTTGAGCGTCGATTTTTGT
GATGCTCGTCAGGGGGGCGGAGCCTATGGAAAAACGCCAGCAACGCGGCCTTTTTACGGTTCCTGGCCTT
TTGCTGGCCTTTTGCTCACATGTTCTTTCCTGCGTTATCCCCTGATTCTGTGGATAACCGTATTACCGCC
TTTGAGTGAGCTGATACCGCTCGCCGCAGCCGAACGACCGAGCGCAGCGAGTCAGTGAGCGAGGAAGCGG
AAGAGCGCCTGATGCGGTATTTTCTCCTTACGCATCTGTGCGGTATTTCACACCGCATAAATTCCGACAC
CATCGAATGGTGCAAAACCTTTCGCGGTATGGCATGATAGCGCCCGGAAGAGAGTCAATTCAGGGTGGTG
AATGTGAAACCAGTAACGTTATACGATGTCGCAGAGTATGCCGGTGTCTCTTATCAGACCGTTTCCCGCG
TGGTGAACCAGGCCAGCCACGTTTCTGCGAAAACGCGGGAAAAAGTGGAAGCGGCGATGGCGGAGCTGAA
TTACATTCCCAACCGCGTGGCACAACAACTGGCGGGCAAACAGTCGTTGCTGATTGGCGTTGCCACCTCC
AGTCTGGCCCTGCACGCGCCGTCGCAAATTGTCGCGGCGATTAAATCTCGCGCCGATCAACTGGGTGCCA
GCGTGGTGGTGTCGATGGTAGAACGAAGCGGCGTCGAAGCCTGTAAAGCGGCGGTGCACAATCTTCTCGC
GCAACGCGTCAGTGGGCTGATCATTAACTATCCGCTGGATGACCAGGATGCCATTGCTGTGGAAGCTGCC
TGCACTAATGTTCCGGCGTTATTTCTTGATGTCTCTGACCAGACACCCATCAACAGTATTATTTTCTCCC
ATGAAGACGGTACGCGACTGGGCGTGGAGCATCTGGTCGCATTGGGTCACCAGCAAATCGCGCTGTTAGC
GGGCCCATTAAGTTCTGTCTCGGCGCGTCTGCGTCTGGCTGGCTGGCATAAATATCTCACTCGCAATCAA
ATTCAGCCGATAGCGGAACGGGAAGGCGACTGGAGTGCCATGTCCGGTTTTCAACAAACCATGCAAATGC
TGAATGAGGGCATCGTTCCCACTGCGATGCTGGTTGCCAACGATCAGATGGCGCTGGGCGCAATGCGCGC
CATTACCGAGTCCGGGCTGCGCGTTGGTGCGGATATCTCGGTAGTGGGATACGACGATACCGAAGACAGC
TCATGTTATATCCCGCCGTCAACCACCATCAAACAGGATTTTCGCCTGCTGGGGCAAACCAGCGTGGACC
GCTTGCTGCAACTCTCTCAGGGCCAGGCGGTGAAGGGCAATCAGCTGTTGCCCGTCTCACTGGTGAAAAG
AAAAACCACCCTGGCGCCCAATACGCAAACCGCCTCTCCCCGCGCGTTGGCCGATTCATTAATGCAGCTG
GCACGACAGGTTTCCCGACTGGAAAGCGGGCAGTGAGCGCAACGCAATTAATGTGAGTTAGCTCACTCAT
TAGGCACCCCAGGCTTTACACTTTATGCTTCCGGCTCGTATGTTGTGTGGAATTGTGAGCGGATAACAAT
TTCACACAGGAAACAGCTATGACCATGATTACGGATTCACTGGCCGTCGTTTTACAACGTCGTGACTGGG
AAAACCCTGGCGTTACCCAACTTAATCGCCTTGCAGCACATCCCCCTTTCGCCAGCTGGCGTAATAGCGA
AGAGGCCCGCACCGATCGCCCTTCCCAACAGTTGCGCAGCCTGAATGGCGAATGGCGCTTTGCCTGGTTT
CCGGCACCAGAAGCGGTGCCGGAAAGCTGGCTGGAGTGCGATCTTCCTGAGGCCGATACTGTCGTCGTCC
CCTCAAACTGGCAGATGCACGGTTACGATGCGCCCATCTACACCAACGTAACCTATCCCATTACGGTCAA
TCCGCCGTTTGTTCCCACGGAGAATCCGACGGGTTGTTACTCGCTCACATTTAATGTTGATGAAAGCTGG
CTACAGGAAGGCCAGACGCGAATTATTTTTGATGGCGTTGGAATT
